>Addgene plasmid #89402 | pGBT9-chCALEBlong.cyt (aa 505-594) | addgene full sequence | sequence record 177442 | Addgene NGS Result
CATAACGCATTTAAGCATAAACACGCACTATGCCGTTCTTCTCATGTATATATATATACAGGCAACACGC
AGATATAGGTGCGACGTGAACAGTGAGCTGTATGTGCGCAGCTCGCGTTGCATTTTCGGAAGCGCTCGTT
TTCGGAAACGCTTTGAAGTTCCTATTCCGAAGTTCCTATTCTCTAGCTAGAAAGTATAGGAACTTCAGAG
CGCTTTTGAAAACCAAAAGCGCTCTGAAGACGCACTTTCAAAAAACCAAAAACGCACCGGACTGTAACGA
GCTACTAAAATATTGCGAATACCGCTTCCACAAACATTGCTCAAAAGTATCTCTTTGCTATATATCTCTG
TGCTATATCCCTATATAACCTACCCATCCACCTTTCGCTCCTTGAACTTGCATCTAAACTCGACCTCTAC
ATTTTTTATGTTTATCTCTAGTATTACTCTTTAGACAAAAAAATTGTAGTAAGAACTATTCATAGAGTGA
ATCGAAAACAATACGAAAATGTAAACATTTCCTATACGTAGTATATAGAGACAAAATAGAAGAAACCGTT
CATAATTTTCTGACCAATGAAGAATCATCAACGCTATCACTTTCTGTTCACAAAGTATGCGCAATCCACA
TCGGTATAGAATATAATCGGGGATGCCTTTATCTTGAAAAAATGCACCCGCAGCTTCGCTAGTAATCAGT
AAACGCGGGAAGTGGAGTCAGGCTTTTTTTATGGAAGAGAAAATAGACACCAAAGTAGCCTTCTTCTAAC
CTTAACGGACCTACAGTGCAAAAAGTTATCAAGAGACTGCATTATAGAGCGCACAAAGGAGAAAAAAAGT
AATCTAAGATGCTTTGTTAGAAAAATAGCGCTCTCGGGATGCATTTTTGTAGAACAAAAAAGAAGTATAG
ATTCTTTGTTGGTAAAATAGCGCTCTCGCGTTGCATTTCTGTTCTGTAAAAATGCAGCTCAGATTCTTTG
TTTGAAAAATTAGCGCTCTCGCGTTGCATTTTTGTTTTACAAAAATGAAGCACAGATTCTTCGTTGGTAA
AATAGCGCTTTCGCGTTGCATTTCTGTTCTGTAAAAATGCAGCTCAGATTCTTTGTTTGAAAAATTAGCG
CTCTCGCGTTGCATTTTTGTTCTACAAAATGAAGCACAGATGCTTCGTTGCTTGCATGCAACTTCTTTTC
TTTTTTTTTCTTTTCTCTCTCCCCCGTTGTTGTCTCACCATATCCGCAATGACAAAAAAATGATGGAAGA
CACTAAAGGAAAAAATTAACGACAAAGACAGCACCAACAGATGTCGTTGTTCCAGAGCTGATGAGGGGTA
TCTCGAAGCACACGAAACTTTTTCCTTCCTTCATTCACGCACACTACTCTCTAATGAGCAACGGTATACG
GCCTTCCTTCCAGTTACTTGAATTTGAAATAAAAAAAAGTTTGCTGTCTTGCTATCAAGTATAAATAGAC
CTGCAATTATTAATCTTTTGTTTCCTCGTCATTGTTCTCGTTCCCTTTCTTCCTTGTTTCTTTTTCTGCA
CAATATTTCAAGCTATACCAAGCATACAATCAACTCCAAGCTTGAAGCAAGCCTCCTGAAAGATGAAGCT
ACTGTCTTCTATCGAACAAGCATGCGATATTTGCCGACTTAAAAAGCTCAAGTGCTCCAAAGAAAAACCG
AAGTGCGCCAAGTGTCTGAAGAACAACTGGGAGTGTCGCTACTCTCCCAAAACCAAAAGGTCTCCGCTGA
CTAGGGCACATCTGACAGAAGTGGAATCAAGGCTAGAAAGACTGGAACAGCTATTTCTACTGATTTTTCC
TCGAGAAGACCTTGACATGATTTTGAAAATGGATTCTTTACAGGATATAAAAGCATTGTTAACAGGATTA
TTTGTACAAGATAATGTGAATAAAGATGCCGTCACAGATAGATTGGCTTCAGTGGAGACTGATATGCCTC
TAACATTGAGACAGCATAGAATAAGTGCGACATCATCATCGGAAGAGAGTAGTAACAAAGGTCAAAGACA
GTTGACTGTATCGCCGGAATTCCTCTACCTGCTCAAGACGGAGAACAGCAAACTGCGCAAAACCAAATAC
CGCACTCCGTCCGAGCTGCACAACGACAACTTCTCGCTGTCCACCATCGCCGAGGGCTCCCACCCGAACG
ATGACCCTGGCGCACCCCACAAGCTGCAGGACCCGCTGAAGCCTGGCCTGAAGGACGAGGAACCGCTCAG
CATCCTCAGCACCGCGCCAGAGGAGGGCAGCAAGGGCGAACCAGGGGGCTGCGGGGTGCCCTGCCTGCAC
AACAACCTGGGGTAGGGATCCGTCGACCTGCAGCCAAGCTAATTCCGGGCGAATTTCTTATGATTTATGA
TTTTTATTATTAAATAAGTTATAAAAAAAATAAGTGTATACAAATTTTAAAGTGACTCTTAGGTTTTAAA
ACGAAAATTCTTATTCTTGAGTAACTCTTTCCTGTAGGTCAGGTTGCTTTCTCAGGTATAGCATGAGGTC
GCTCTTATTGACCACACCTCTACCGGCATGCCGGCAAGTGCACAAACAATACTTAAATAAATACTACTCA
GTAATAACCTATTTCTTAGCATTTTTGACGAAATTTGCTATTTTGTTAGAGTCTTTTACACCATTTGTCT
CCACACCTCCGCTTACATCAACACCAATAACGCCATTTAATCTAAGCGCATCACCAACATTTTCTGGCGT
CAGTCCACCAGCTAACATAAAATGTAAGCTTTCGGGGCTCTCTTGCCTTCCAACCCAGTCAGAAATCGAG
TTCCAATCCAAAAGTTCACCTGTCCCACCTGCTTCTGAATCAAACAAGGGAATAAACGAATGAGGTTTCT
GTGAAGCTGCACTGAGTAGTATGTTGCAGTCTTTTGGAAATACGAGTCTTTTAATAACTGGCAAACCGAG
GAACTCTTGGTATTCTTGCCACGACTCATCTCCATGCAGTTGGACGATATCAATGCCGTAATCATTGACC
AGAGCCAAAACATCCTCCTTAGGTTGATTACGAAACACGCCAACCAAGTATTTCGGAGTGCCTGAACTAT
TTTTATATGCTTTTACAAGACTTGAAATTTTCCTTGCAATAACCGGGTCAATTGTTCTCTTTCTATTGGG
CACACATATAATACCCAGCAAGTCAGCATCGGAATCTAGAGCACATTCTGCGGCCTCTGTGCTCTGCAAG
CCGCAAACTTTCACCAATGGACCAGAACTACCTGTGAAATTAATAACAGACATACTCCAAGCTGCCTTTG
TGTGCTTAATCACGTATACTCACGTGCTCAATAGTCACCAATGCCCTCCCTCTTGGCCCTCTCCTTTTCT
TTTTTCGACCGAATTAATTCGTAATCATGTCATAGCTGTTTCCTGTGTGAAATTGTTATCCGCTCACAAT
TCCACACAACATACGAGCCGGAAGCATAAAGTGTAAAGCCTGGGGTGCCTAATGAGTGAGCTAACTCACA
TTAATTGCGTTGCGCTCACTGCCCGCTTTCCAGTCGGGAAACCTGTCGTGCCAGCTGCATTAATGAATCG
GCCAACGCGCGGGGAGAGGCGGTTTGCGTATTGGGCGCTCTTCCGCTTCCTCGCTCACTGACTCGCTGCG
CTCGGTCGTTCGGCTGCGGCGAGCGGTATCAGCTCACTCAAAGGCGGTAATACGGTTATCCACAGAATCA
GGGGATAACGCAGGAAAGAACATGTGAGCAAAAGGCCAGCAAAAGGCCAGGAACCGTAAAAAGGCCGCGT
TGCTGGCGTTTTTCCATAGGCTCCGCCCCCCTGACGAGCATCACAAAAATCGACGCTCAAGTCAGAGGTG
GCGAAACCCGACAGGACTATAAAGATACCAGGCGTTTCCCCCTGGAAGCTCCCTCGTGCGCTCTCCTGTT
CCGACCCTGCCGCTTACCGGATACCTGTCCGCCTTTCTCCCTTCGGGAAGCGTGGCGCTTTCTCATAGCT
CACGCTGTAGGTATCTCAGTTCGGTGTAGGTCGTTCGCTCCAAGCTGGGCTGTGTGCACGAACCCCCCGT
TCAGCCCGACCGCTGCGCCTTATCCGGTAACTATCGTCTTGAGTCCAACCCGGTAAGACACGACTTATCG
CCACTGGCAGCAGCCACTGGTAACAGGATTAGCAGAGCGAGGTATGTAGGCGGTGCTACAGAGTTCTTGA
AGTGGTGGCCTAACTACGGCTACACTAGAAGAACAGTATTTGGTATCTGCGCTCTGCTGAAGCCAGTTAC
CTTCGGAAAAAGAGTTGGTAGCTCTTGATCCGGCAAACAAACCACCGCTGGTAGCGGTGGTTTTTTTGTT
TGCAAGCAGCAGATTACGCGCAGAAAAAAAGGATCTCAAGAAGATCCTTTGATCTTTTCTACGGGGTCTG
ACGCTCAGTGGAACGAAAACTCACGTTAAGGGATTTTGGTCATGAGATTATCAAAAAGGATCTTCACCTA
GATCCTTTTAAATTAAAAATGAAGTTTTAAATCAATCTAAAGTATATATGAGTAAACTTGGTCTGACAGT
TACCAATGCTTAATCAGTGAGGCACCTATCTCAGCGATCTGTCTATTTCGTTCATCCATAGTTGCCTGAC
TCCCCGTCGTGTAGATAACTACGATACGGGAGGGCTTACCATCTGGCCCCAGTGCTGCAATGATACCGCG
AGACCCACGCTCACCGGCTCCAGATTTATCAGCAATAAACCAGCCAGCCGGAAGGGCCGAGCGCAGAAGT
GGTCCTGCAACTTTATCCGCCTCCATCCAGTCTATTAATTGTTGCCGGGAAGCTAGAGTAAGTAGTTCGC
CAGTTAATAGTTTGCGCAACGTTGTTGCCATTGCTACAGGCATCGTGGTGTCACGCTCGTCGTTTGGTAT
GGCTTCATTCAGCTCCGGTTCCCAACGATCAAGGCGAGTTACATGATCCCCCATGTTGTGCAAAAAAGCG
GTTAGCTCCTTCGGTCCTCCGATCGTTGTCAGAAGTAAGTTGGCCGCAGTGTTATCACTCATGGTTATGG
CAGCACTGCATAATTCTCTTACTGTCATGCCATCCGTAAGATGCTTTTCTGTGACTGGTGAGTACTCAAC
CAAGTCATTCTGAGAATAGTGTATGCGGCGACCGAGTTGCTCTTGCCCGGCGTCAATACGGGATAATACC
GCGCCACATAGCAGAACTTTAAAAGTGCTCATCATTGGAAAACGTTCTTCGGGGCGAAAACTCTCAAGGA
TCTTACCGCTGTTGAGATCCAGTTCGATGTAACCCACTCGTGCACCCAACTGATCTTCAGCATCTTTTAC
TTTCACCAGCGTTTCTGGGTGAGCAAAAACAGGAAGGCAAAATGCCGCAAAAAAGGGAATAAGGGCGACA
CGGAAATGTTGAATACTCATACTCTTCCTTTTTCAATATTATTGAAGCATTTATCAGGGTTATTGTCTCA
TGAGCGGATACATATTTGAATGTATTTAGAAAAATAAACAAATAGGGGTTCCGCGCACATTTCCCCGAAA
AGTGCCACCTGACGTCTAAGAAACCATTATTATCATGACATTAACCTATAAAAATAGGCGTATCACGAGG
CCCTTTCGTCTCGCGCGTTTCGGTGATGACGGTGAAAACCTCTGACACATGCAGCTCCCGGAGACGGTCA
CAGCTTGTCTGTAAGCGGATGCCGGGAGCAGACAAGCCCGTCAGGGCGCGTCAGCGGGTGTTGGCGGGTG
TCGGGGCTGGCTTAACTATGCGGCATCAGAGCAGATTGTACTGAGAGTGCAC
Features (pLannotate 1.2.2; 16 found; start..end, strand, type, name):
      5..1169    +  rep_origin     2μ ori: yeast 2μ plasmid origin of replication
   1179..1575    +  promoter       ADH1 promoter: S. cerevisiae ADH1; promoter for alcohol dehydrogenase 1
   1603..2043    +  CDS            GAL4 DNA binding domain: DNA binding domain of the GAL4 transcriptional activator; Saccharomyces cerevisiae GAL4 (truncated)
   2053..2322    +  CDS            CSPG5 (fragment): CSPG5_CHICK - Also known as CALEB. Experimental evidence at protein level: Swiss-Prot protein existence level 1. May function as a growth and differentiation factor involved in neuritogenesis and more particularly in neurite extension. From Gallus gallus (Chicken).
   2359..2546    +  terminator     ADH1 terminator: S. cerevisiae ADH1; transcription terminator for the S. cerevisiae alcohol dehydrogenase 1 (ADH1) gene
   2599..3273    -  CDS            TRP1: phosphoribosylanthranilate isomerase, required for tryptophan biosynthesis; S. cerevisiae TRP1; yeast auxotrophic marker
   3274..3375    -  promoter       TRP1 promoter: S. cerevisiae TRP1
   3413..3429    -  protein_bind   lac operator: The lac repressor binds to the lac operator to inhibit transcription in E. coli. This inhibition can be relieved by adding lactose or isopropyl-β-D-thiogalactopyranoside (IPTG). lac repressor encoded by lacI
   3437..3467    -  promoter       lac promoter: promoter for the E. coli lac operon
   3482..3503    -  protein_bind   CAP binding site: CAP binding activates transcription in the presence of cAMP. E. coli catabolite activator protein
   3516..3608    -  CDS            lacI (fragment): lac repressor; lacI; The lac repressor binds to the lac operator to inhibit transcription in E. coli. This inhibition can be relieved by adding lactose or isopropyl-β-D-thiogalactopyranoside (IPTG).
   3791..4379    -  rep_origin     ori: high-copy-number ColE1/pMB1/pBR322/pUC origin of replication
   4550..5410    -  CDS            AmpR: β-lactamase; bla; confers resistance to ampicillin, carbenicillin, and related antibiotics
   5411..5515    -  promoter       AmpR promoter: bla
   5610..5645    +  CDS            rop (fragment): Rop protein, which maintains plasmids at low copy number; rop
   5747..4       +  misc_feature   bom (fragment) (across the origin): basis of mobility region from pBR322
