[The description below was written by a language model from this plasmid's Addgene catalogue record and pLannotate feature annotations shown in this document.]
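Description:
pGBT9-chCALEBlong.cyt (aa 505-594) is a yeast two-hybrid bait plasmid built on the Clontech pGBT9 backbone, a yeast/E. coli shuttle vector of about 5.8 kb. In Saccharomyces cerevisiae it replicates episomally from the 2μ origin and is maintained through the TRP1 auxotrophic marker, expressed from its own promoter, which allows growth of trp1 host strains without tryptophan. In bacteria it is propagated from a high-copy ColE1/pUC-type origin with ampicillin resistance supplied by β-lactamase. The feature table also picks up backbone remnants with no functional role in the assay: a lac promoter/operator and CAP site, and short fragments of lacI, rop and the pBR322 bom region.

The expression cassette is driven by the yeast ADH1 promoter and closed by the ADH1 terminator. It encodes the GAL4 DNA-binding domain fused at its C-terminus to a 270-nt fragment of chicken (Gallus gallus) CSPG5, also known as CALEB, a chondroitin sulfate proteoglycan implicated in neuritogenesis and neurite extension. The length of this fragment matches the 90 residues (505–594) given in the plasmid name, which labels them as the cytoplasmic portion of the long CALEB form. The insert was cloned between EcoRI and BamHI sites.

In a two-hybrid experiment, the DNA-binding domain tethers the CALEB fragment to GAL4-responsive reporter genes. These reporters are activated only when a co-expressed prey protein, fused to a transcriptional activation domain, binds the bait. The construct is therefore suited to screening for, or testing, intracellular binding partners of this CALEB segment, although the record states the purpose only as "two-hybrid system".
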