Addgene plasmid #89402: pGBT9-chCALEBlong.cyt (aa 505-594)
Purpose: Two-hybrid system
Depositing lab: Fritz Rathjen. Depositing organization: Max-Delbrueck-Centrum fuer Molekulare Medizin (MDC).
Backbone
  Vector backbone: pGBT9
  Backbone manufacturer: Clontech
  Vector type: Yeast Expression
  Selectable markers: TRP1
Growth in bacteria
  Bacterial resistance: Ampicillin, 100 μg/mL
  Growth temperature: 37°C
  Growth strain: DH5alpha
  Copy number: High Copy
Gene/Insert
  Gene/Insert name: CSPG5 (alt names: Chondroitin Sulfate Proteoglycan 5; CALEB)
  Species: G. gallus (chicken)
  Entrez Gene: CSPG5 (a.k.a. CALEB)
  Promoter: ADH1
  Tag / fusion protein: GAL4 DBD (N terminal on backbone)
  Cloning method: Restriction Enzyme; 5′ cloning site EcoRI (unknown if destroyed); 3′ cloning site BamHI (unknown if destroyed)
  Sequencing primers: 5′ Gal4-N-term
Terms and licenses: Academic/Nonprofit Terms; Industry Terms: Not Available to Industry
How to cite: pGBT9-chCALEBlong.cyt (aa 505-594) was a gift from Fritz Rathjen (Addgene plasmid # 89402 ; http://n2t.net/addgene:89402 ; RRID:Addgene_89402)
